>Addgene plasmid #125230 | pLX208-gLuc sp-NanoLuc-HA-oβ2AR-TS-eLOV-TEVcs-Flag-Gal4 | addgene full sequence | sequence record 255843 | Addgene NGS Result
TGTAGTCTTATGCAATACTCTTGTAGTCTTGCAACATGGTAACGATGAGTTAGCAACATGCCTTACAAGG
AGAGAAAAAGCACCGTGCATGCCGATTGGTGGAAGTAAGGTGGTACGATCGTGCCTTATTAGGAAGGCAA
CAGACGGGTCTGACATGGATTGGACGAACCACTGAATTGCCGCATTGCAGAGATATTGTATTTAAGTGCC
TAGCTCGATACATAAACGGGTCTCTCTGGTTAGACCAGATCTGAGCCTGGGAGCTCTCTGGCTAACTAGG
GAACCCACTGCTTAAGCCTCAATAAAGCTTGCCTTGAGTGCTTCAAGTAGTGTGTGCCCGTCTGTTGTGT
GACTCTGGTAACTAGAGATCCCTCAGACCCTTTTAGTCAGTGTGGAAAATCTCTAGCAGTGGCGCCCGAA
CAGGGACTTGAAAGCGAAAGGGAAACCAGAGGAGCTCTCTCGACGCAGGACTCGGCTTGCTGAAGCGCGC
ACGGCAAGAGGCGAGGGGCGGCGACTGGTGAGTACGCCAAAAATTTTGACTAGCGGAGGCTAGAAGGAGA
GAGATGGGTGCGAGAGCGTCAGTATTAAGCGGGGGAGAATTAGATCGCGATGGGAAAAAATTCGGTTAAG
GCCAGGGGGAAAGAAAAAATATAAATTAAAACATATAGTATGGGCAAGCAGGGAGCTAGAACGATTCGCA
GTTAATCCTGGCCTGTTAGAAACATCAGAAGGCTGTAGACAAATACTGGGACAGCTACAACCATCCCTTC
AGACAGGATCAGAAGAACTTAGATCATTATATAATACAGTAGCAACCCTCTATTGTGTGCATCAAAGGAT
AGAGATAAAAGACACCAAGGAAGCTTTAGACAAGATAGAGGAAGAGCAAAACAAAAGTAAGACCACCGCA
CAGCAAGCGGCCGCTGATCTTCAGACCTGGAGGAGGAGATATGAGGGACAATTGGAGAAGTGAATTATAT
AAATATAAAGTAGTAAAAATTGAACCATTAGGAGTAGCACCCACCAAGGCAAAGAGAAGAGTGGTGCAGA
GAGAAAAAAGAGCAGTGGGAATAGGAGCTTTGTTCCTTGGGTTCTTGGGAGCAGCAGGAAGCACTATGGG
CGCAGCGTCAATGACGCTGACGGTACAGGCCAGACAATTATTGTCTGGTATAGTGCAGCAGCAGAACAAT
TTGCTGAGGGCTATTGAGGCGCAACAGCATCTGTTGCAACTCACAGTCTGGGGCATCAAGCAGCTCCAGG
CAAGAATCCTGGCTGTGGAAAGATACCTAAAGGATCAACAGCTCCTGGGGATTTGGGGTTGCTCTGGAAA
ACTCATTTGCACCACTGCTGTGCCTTGGAATGCTAGTTGGAGTAATAAATCTCTGGAACAGATTTGGAAT
CACACGACCTGGATGGAGTGGGACAGAGAAATTAACAATTACACAAGCTTAATACACTCCTTAATTGAAG
AATCGCAAAACCAGCAAGAAAAGAATGAACAAGAATTATTGGAATTAGATAAATGGGCAAGTTTGTGGAA
TTGGTTTAACATAACAAATTGGCTGTGGTATATAAAATTATTCATAATGATAGTAGGAGGCTTGGTAGGT
TTAAGAATAGTTTTTGCTGTACTTTCTATAGTGAATAGAGTTAGGCAGGGATATTCACCATTATCGTTTC
AGACCCACCTCCCAACCCCGAGAGCGCTGCCGTCTGGACCGATGGCTGTGTGGAAGTGCTCGCCGATAGT
GGAAACAGACGCCCCAGCACTCGTCCTAGGGCAAAGGATCTGCAGTAATGAGAATTCTAGATCTTGAGAC
AAATGGCAGTATTCATCCACAATTTTAAAAGAAAAGGGGGGATTGGGGGGTACAGTGCAGGGGAAAGAAT
AGTAGACATAATAGCAACAGACATACAAACTAAAGAATTACAAAAACAAATTACAAAAATTCAAAATTTT
CGGGTTTATTACAGGGACAGCAGAGATCCACTTTGGCGCCGGCTCGAGGGGGCCCGGGGTTATTAATAGT
AATCAATTACGGGGTCATTAGTTCATAGCCCATATATGGAGTTCCGCGTTACATAACTTACGGTAAATGG
CCCGCCTGGCTGACCGCCCAACGACCCCCGCCCATTGACGTCAATAATGACGTATGTTCCCATAGTAACG
CCAATAGGGACTTTCCATTGACGTCAATGGGTGGAGTATTTACGGTAAACTGCCCACTTGGCAGTACATC
AAGTGTATCATATGCCAAGTACGCCCCCTATTGACGTCAATGACGGTAAATGGCCCGCCTGGCATTATGC
CCAGTACATGACCTTATGGGACTTTCCTACTTGGCAGTACATCTACGTATTAGTCATCGCTATTACCATG
GTGATGCGGTTTTGGCAGTACATCAATGGGCGTGGATAGCGGTTTGACTCACGGGGATTTCCAAGTCTCC
ACCCCATTGACGTCAATGGGAGTTTGTTTTGGCACCAAAATCAACGGGACTTTCCAAAATGTCGTAACAA
CTCCGCCCCATTGACGCAAATGGGCGGTAGGCGTGTACGGTGGGAGGTCTATATAAGCAGAGCTCTCTGG
CTAACTGTCGGGATCCGCCACCATGGGAGTCAAAGTTCTGTTTGCCCTGATCTGCATCGCTGTGGCCGAG
GCCGTCTTCACACTCGAAGATTTCGTTGGGGACTGGCGACAGACAGCCGGCTACAACCTGGACCAAGTCC
TTGAACAGGGAGGTGTGTCCAGTTTGTTTCAGAATCTCGGGGTGTCCGTAACTCCGATCCAAAGGATTGT
CCTGAGCGGTGAAAATGGGCTGAAGATCGACATCCATGTCATCATCCCGTATGAAGGTCTGAGCGGCGAC
CAAATGGGCCAGATCGAAAAAATTTTTAAGGTGGTGTACCCTGTGGATGATCATCACTTTAAGGTGATCC
TGCACTATGGCACACTGGTAATCGACGGGGTTACGCCGAACATGATCGACTATTTCGGACGGCCGTATGA
AGGCATCGCCGTGTTCGACGGCAAAAAGATCACTGTAACAGGGACCCTGTGGAACGGCAACAAAATTATC
GACGAGCGCCTGATCAACCCCGACGGCTCCCTGCTGTTCCGAGTAACCATCAACGGAGTGACCGGCTGGC
GGCTGTGCGAACGCATTCTGGCGTATCCGTACGACGTACCAGACTACGCAAACGGAACAGAGGGCCCAAA
CTTTTACGTTCCCTTCTCCAATAAGACTGGGGTCGTGAGAAGCCCATTTGAGGCGCCTCAATACTACCTT
GCTGAGCCGTGGCAGTTTTCTATGCTCGCTGCTTACATGTTCTTGCTGATCATGCTGGGGTTCCCTATCA
ATTTCCTGACGCTGTACGTTATAGCAAAGTTCGAACGCCTCCAAACCGTGTTGAACTACATACTCCTTAA
CCTCGCGGTTGCCGACCTCTTCATGGTTTTCGGGGGTTTCACCACCACCCTCTACACCTCCCTTCACGGC
TACTTCGTGTTCGGCCCTACCGGATGCAATCTGGAAGGCTTTTTCGCAACGCTGGGGGGGGAGATTGCCC
TTTGGAGCCTGGTGGTCTTGGCCATAGAGAGGTACGTGGTGGTCACATCCCCATTCAAGTACCAGAGTTT
GCTTACAAAGAACAAGGCTATCATGGGGGTCGCCTTCACATGGGTGATGGCGCTGGCTTGCGCTGCCCCA
CCGCTGGTAGGCTGGTCCCGGTATATTCCGGAGGGAATGCAGTGCAGTTGTGGGATCGACTACTACACCC
CACACGAAGAGACTAACAACGAGTCTTTTGTGATTTATATGTTCGTGGTCCACTTCATCATCCCCCTGAT
AGTGATCTTTTTCTGTTACGGCAGGGTGTTCCAGGTCGCCAAAAGGCAGCTCCAGAAGATCGACAAAAGC
GAAGGCCGCTTTCACAGCCCCAATCTTGGACAGGTTGAACAGGACGGCAGGTCAGGGCACGGGCTGCGAC
GCAGTTCTAAGTTCTGCCTGAAGGAACATAAGGCCTTGAGAATGGTGATCATCATGGTAATCGCCTTCCT
GATATGCTGGCTTCCATACGCTGGCGTGGCTTTTTATATATTCACGCACCAGGGGTCAGATTTTGGGCCT
ATCTTTATGACCATACCTGCTTTCTTCGCTAAGACGAGTGCGGTGTATAACCCAGTGATATACATCATGA
TGAACAAACAATTCAGAATTGCCTTCCAGGAATTGCTCTGTCTCAGACGCAGCTCTTCCAAAGCGTACGG
AAATGGCTATTCATCTAACAGCAACGGAAAGACTGATTATATGGGCGAAGCCAGTGGCTGCCAGCTGGGC
CAGGAAAAAGAGAGCGAGCGGCTTTGTGAAGATCCCCCAGGCACTGAGAGCTTCGTGAATTGTCAGGGAA
CAGTTCCGAGTCTCTCTCTTGATTCACAGGGACGCAATTGCTCTACCAACGACAGCCCCCTGGAGACTTC
CCAGGTCGCTCCGGCCAAGAGCAGGATCACCAGCGAGGGCGAGTACATCCCCCTGGACCAGATCGACATC
AACGTGGGTGGAGCTAGCGGCAGCCGGGCGACCACCCTGGAACGTATTGAAAAGAGCTTTGTGATTACCG
ATCCGCGTCTGCCGGATAACCCGATTATTTTTGTGAGCGATAGCTTTCTGCAGCTGACCGAATATAGCCG
TGAAGAAATTCTGGGCCGTAACTGCCGTTTTCTGCAGGGCCCGGAAACCGATCGTGCGACCGTGCGTAAA
ATTCGTGATGCGATTGATAACCAGACCGAAGTGACCGTGCAGCTGATTAACTATACCAAAAGCGGCAAAA
AATTTTGGAACCTGTTTCATCTGCAGCCGATGCGTGATCAGAAAGGCGATGTGCAGTATTTTATTGGCGT
GCAGCTGGATGGTACCGAACGTGTGCGTGATGCGGCGGAACGTGAAGCTGTGATGCTGGTCAAGAAAACC
GCGGAGGAAATCGACGAAGCCGCTAAGGAAAATCTCTACTTCCAGATGGGCGGAGGATCCGACTACAAGG
ATGACGACGATAAGAAGCTACTGTCTTCTATCGAACAAGCATGCGATATTTGCCGACTTAAAAAGCTCAA
GTGCTCCAAAGAAAAACCGAAGTGCGCCAAGTGTCTGAAGAACAACTGGGAGTGTCGCTACTCTCCCAAA
ACCAAAAGGTCTCCGCTGACTAGGGCACATCTGACAGAAGTGGAATCAAGGCTAGAAAGACTGGAACAGC
TATTTCTACTGATTTTTCCTCGAGAAGACCTTGACATGATTTTGAAAATGGATTCTTTACAGGATATAAA
AGCATTGTTAACAGGATTATTTGTACAAGATAATGTGAATAAAGATGCCGTCACAGATAGATTGGCTTCA
GTGGAGACTGATATGCCTCTAACATTGAGACAGCATAGAATAAGTGCGACATCATCATCGGAAGAGAGTA
GTAACAAAGGTCAAAGACAGTTGACTGTATCGGCCAATTTTAATCAAAGTGGGAATATTGCTGATAGCTC
ATTGTCCTTCACTTTCACTAACAGTAGCAACGGTCCGAACCTCATAACAACTCAAACAAATTCTCAAGCG
CTTTCACAACCAATTGCCTCCTCTAACGTTCATGATAACTTCATGAATAATGAAATCACGGCTAGTAAAA
TTGATGATGGTAATAATTCAAAACCACTGTCACCTGGTTGGACGGACCAAACTGCGTATAACGCGTTTGG
AATCACTACAGGGATGTTTAATACCACTACAATGGATGATGTATATAACTATCTATTCGATGATGAAGAT
ACCCCACCAAACCCAAAAAAAGAGTAGACGCGTTAAGTCGACAATCAACCTCTGGATTACAAAATTTGTG
AAAGATTGACTGGTATTCTTAACTATGTTGCTCCTTTTACGCTATGTGGATACGCTGCTTTAATGCCTTT
GTATCATGCTATTGCTTCCCGTATGGCTTTCATTTTCTCCTCCTTGTATAAATCCTGGTTGCTGTCTCTT
TATGAGGAGTTGTGGCCCGTTGTCAGGCAACGTGGCGTGGTGTGCACTGTGTTTGCTGACGCAACCCCCA
CTGGTTGGGGCATTGCCACCACCTGTCAGCTCCTTTCCGGGACTTTCGCTTTCCCCCTCCCTATTGCCAC
GGCGGAACTCATCGCCGCCTGCCTTGCCCGCTGCTGGACAGGGGCTCGGCTGTTGGGCACTGACAATTCC
GTGGTGTTGTCGGGGAAATCATCGTCCTTTCCTTGGCTGCTCGCCTGTGTTGCCACCTGGATTCTGCGCG
GGACGTCCTTCTGCTACGTCCCTTCGGCCCTCAATCCAGCGGACCTTCCTTCCCGCGGCCTGCTGCCGGC
TCTGCGGCCTCTTCCGCGTCTTCGCCTTCGCCCTCAGACGAGTCGGATCTCCCTTTGGGCCGCCTCCCCG
CGTCGACTTTAAGACCAATGACTTACAAGGCAGCTGTAGATCTTAGCCACTTTTTAAAAGAAAAGGGGGG
ACTGGAAGGGCTAATTCACTCCCAACGAAGACAAGATCTGCTTTTTGCTTGTACTGGGTCTCTCTGGTTA
GACCAGATCTGAGCCTGGGAGCTCTCTGGCTAACTAGGGAACCCACTGCTTAAGCCTCAATAAAGCTTGC
CTTGAGTGCTTCAAGTAGTGTGTGCCCGTCTGTTGTGTGACTCTGGTAACTAGAGATCCCTCAGACCCTT
TTAGTCAGTGTGGAAAATCTCTAGCAGTACGTATAGTAGTTCATGTCATCTTATTATTCAGTATTTATAA
CTTGCAAAGAAATGAATATCAGAGAGTGAGAGGAACTTGTTTATTGCAGCTTATAATGGTTACAAATAAA
GCAATAGCATCACAAATTTCACAAATAAAGCATTTTTTTCACTGCATTCTAGTTGTGGTTTGTCCAAACT
CATCAATGTATCTTATCATGTCTGGCTCTAGCTATCCCGCCCCTAACTCCGCCCATCCCGCCCCTAACTC
CGCCCAGTTCCGCCCATTCTCCGCCCCATGGCTGACTAATTTTTTTTATTTATGCAGAGGCCGAGGCCGC
CTCGGCCTCTGAGCTATTCCAGAAGTAGTGAGGAGGCTTTTTTGGAGGCCTAGGGACGTACCCAATTCGC
CCTATAGTGAGTCGTATTACGCGCGCTCACTGGCCGTCGTTTTACAACGTCGTGACTGGGAAAACCCTGG
CGTTACCCAACTTAATCGCCTTGCAGCACATCCCCCTTTCGCCAGCTGGCGTAATAGCGAAGAGGCCCGC
ACCGATCGCCCTTCCCAACAGTTGCGCAGCCTGAATGGCGAATGGG
[124 nt withheld, positions 7327-7450]
C
[91 nt withheld, positions 7452-7542]
A
[49 nt withheld, positions 7544-7592]
CCTTTGACGTTGGAGTCCACGTTCTTT
[37 nt withheld, positions 7620-7656]
ACCCTATCTCGGTCTATTCTTTTGATTTATAAGGGATTTTGCCGATTTCGGCCTATTGGTTAAAAAATGA
GCTGATTTAACAAAAATTTAACGCGAATTTTAACAAAATATTAACGCTTACAATTTAGGTGGCACTTTTC
GGGGAAATGTGCGCGGAACCCCTATTTGTTTATTTTTCTAAATACATTCAAATATGTATCCGCTCATGAG
ACAATAACCCTGATAAATGCTTCAATAATATTGAAAAAGGAAGAGTATGAGTATTCAACATTTCCGTGTC
GCCCTTATTCCCTTTTTTGCGGCATTTTGCCTTCCTGTTTTTGCTCACCCAGAAACGCTGGTGAAAGTAA
AAGATGCTGAAGATCAGTTGGGTGCACGAGTGGGTTACATCGAACTGGATCTCAACAGCGGTAAGATCCT
TGAGAGTTTTCGCCCCGAAGAACGTTTTCCAATGATGAGCACTTTTAAAGTTCTGCTATGTGGCGCGGTA
TTATCCCGTATTGACGCCGGGCAAGAGCAACTCGGTCGCCGCATACACTATTCTCAGAATGACTTGGTTG
AGTACTCACCAGTCACAGAAAAGCATCTTACGGATGGCATGACAGTAAGAGAATTATGCAGTGCTGCCAT
AACCATGAGTGATAACACTGCGGCCAACTTACTTCTGACAACGATCGGAGGACCGAAGGAGCTAACCGCT
TTTTTGCACAACATGGGGGATCATGTAACTCGCCTTGATCGTTGGGAACCGGAGCTGAATGAAGCCATAC
CAAACGACGAGCGTGACACCACGATGCCTGTAGCAATGGCAACAACGTTGCGCAAACTATTAACTGGCGA
ACTACTTACTCTAGCTTCCCGGCAACAATTAATAGACTGGATGGAGGCGGATAAAGTTGCAGGACCACTT
CTGCGCTCGGCCCTTCCGGCTGGCTGGTTTATTGCTGATAAATCTGGAGCCGGTGAGCGTGGGTCTCGCG
GTATCATTGCAGCACTGGGGCCAGATGGTAAGCCCTCCCGTATCGTAGTTATCTACACGACGGGGAGTCA
GGCAACTATGGATGAACGAAATAGACAGATCGCTGAGATAGGTGCCTCACTGATTAAGCATTGGTAACTG
TCAGACCAAGTTTACTCATATATACTTTAGATTGATTTAAAACTTCATTTTTAATTTAAAAGGATCTAGG
TGAAGATCCTTTTTGATAATCTCATGACCAAAATCCCTTAACGTGAGTTTTCGTTCCACTGAGCGTCAGA
CCCCGTAGAAAAGATCAAAGGATCTTCTTGAGATCCTTTTTTTCTGCGCGTAATCTGCTGCTTGCAAACA
AAAAAACCACCGCTACCAGCGGTGGTTTGTTTGCCGGATCAAGAGCTACCAACTCTTTTTCCGAAGGTAA
CTGGCTTCAGCAGAGCGCAGATACCAAATACTGTTCTTCTAGTGTAGCCGTAGTTAGGCCACCACTTCAA
GAACTCTGTAGCACCGCCTACATACCTCGCTCTGCTAATCCTGTTACCAGTGGCTGCTGCCAGTGGCGAT
AAGTCGTGTCTTACCGGGTTGGACTCAAGACGATAGTTACCGGATAAGGCGCAGCGGTCGGGCTGAACGG
GGGGTTCGTGCACACAGCCCAGCTTGGAGCGAACGACCTACACCGAACTGAGATACCTACAGCGTGAGCT
ATGAGAAAGCGCCACGCTTCCCGAAGGGAGAAAGGCGGACAGGTATCCGGTAAGCGGCAGGGTCGGAACA
GGAGAGCGCACGAGGGAGCTTCCAGGGGGAAACGCCTGGTATCTTTATAGTCCTGTCGGGTTTCGCCACC
TCTGACTTGAGCGTCGATTTTTGTGATGCTCGTCAGGGGGGCGGAGCCTATGGAAAAACGCCAGCAACGC
GGCCTTTTTACGGTTCCTGGCCTTTTGCTGGCCTTTTGCTCACATGTTCTTTCCTGCGTTATCCCCTGAT
TCTGTGGATAACCGTATTACCGCCTTTGAGTGAGCTGATACCGCTCGCCGCAGCCGAACGACCGAGCGCA
GCGAGTCAGTGAGCGAGGAAGCGGAAGAGCGCCCAATACGCAAACCGCCTCTCCCCGCGCGTTGGCCGAT
TCATTAATGCAGCTGGCACGACAGGTTTCCCGACTGGAAAGCGGGCAGTGAGCGCAACGCAATTAATGTG
AGTTAGCTCACTCATTAGGCACCCCAGGCTTTACACTTTATGCTTCCGGCTCGTATGTTGTGTGGAATTG
TGAGCGGATAACAATTTCACACAGGAAACAGCTATGACCATGATTACGCCAAGCGCGCAATTAACCCTCA
CTAAAGGGAACAAAAGCTGGAGCTGCAAGCTTAA
Features (pLannotate 1.2.2; 33 found; start..end, strand, type, name):
      1..227     +  promoter       RSV promoter: Rous sarcoma virus enhancer/promoter
    228..408     +  LTR            5' LTR (truncated): truncated 5' long terminal repeat (LTR) from HIV-1
    455..580     +  misc_feature   HIV-1 Ψ: packaging signal of human immunodeficiency virus type 1
    564..927     +  CDS            HIV-1 gag (fragment): gag protein from human immunodeficiency virus 1; gag
   1073..1306    +  misc_feature   RRE: The Rev response element (RRE) of HIV-1 allows for Rev-dependent mRNA export from the nucleus to the cytoplasm.
   1703..1789    +  CDS            hph (fragment): KHYB_ECOLX - Experimental evidence at protein level: Swiss-Prot protein existence level 1. The aminoglycoside phosphotransferases achieve inactivation of their antibiotic substrates by phosphorylation. Only phosphorylates hygromycin and closely related compounds such as demethyl analogs and destomycin. From Escherichia coli.
   1843..1960    +  misc_feature   cPPT/CTS: central polypurine tract and central termination sequence of HIV-1
   2077..2380    +  enhancer       CMV enhancer: human cytomegalovirus immediate early enhancer
   2381..2584    +  promoter       CMV promoter: human cytomegalovirus (CMV) immediate early promoter
   2613..2663    +  CDS            hGLuc (fragment): secreted Gaussia luciferase human codon-optimized
   2664..3175    +  CDS            Nluc (fragment): NanoLuc® luciferase human codon-optimized
   3201..4241    +  CDS            RHO: OPSD_BOVIN - Experimental evidence at protein level: Swiss-Prot protein existence level 1. Photoreceptor required for image-forming vision at low light intensity. Required for photoreceptor cell viability after birth (By similarity). Light-induced isomerization of 11-cis to all-trans retinal triggers a conformational change that activates signaling via G- proteins (PubMed:10926528, PubMed:12044163, PubMed:11972040, PubMed:16908857, PubMed:16586416, PubMed:17060607, PubMed:17449675, PubMed:18818650, PubMed:21389983, PubMed:22198838, PubMed:23579341, PubMed:25205354, PubMed:27458239). Subsequent
   4497..4571    +  CDS            KCNJ2 (fragment): KCNJ2_HUMAN - Also known as IRK1. Experimental evidence at protein level: Swiss-Prot protein existence level 1. Probably participates in establishing action potential waveform and excitability of neuronal and muscle tissues. Inward rectifier potassium channels are characterized by a greater tendency to allow potassium to flow into the cell rather than out of it. Their voltage dependence is regulated by the concentration of extracellular potassium; as external potassium is raised, the voltage range of the channel opening shifts to more positive voltages. The inward rectification is mainly due t
   4596..4913    +  CDS            miniSOG: miniSOG is a basic (constitutively fluorescent) cyan fluorescent protein published in 2011, derived from Arabidopsis thaliana. It requires the cofactor flavin for fluorescence.
   5034..5055    +  CDS            3xFLAG (fragment): three tandem FLAG® epitope tags
   5054..5492    +  CDS            GAL4 DNA binding domain (fragment): DNA binding domain of the GAL4 transcriptional activator; Saccharomyces cerevisiae GAL4 (truncated)
   5493..5836    +  CDS            GAL4 activation domain (fragment): activation domain of the GAL4 transcriptional activator; Saccharomyces cerevisiae GAL4 (truncated)
   5853..6441    +  misc_feature   WPRE: woodchuck hepatitis virus posttranscriptional regulatory element
   6492..6511    +  misc_feature   cPPT/CTS (fragment): central polypurine tract and central termination sequence of HIV-1
   6513..6746    +  LTR            3' LTR (ΔU3): self-inactivating 3' long terminal repeat (LTR) from HIV-1
   6824..6945    +  polyA_signal   SV40 poly(A) signal: SV40 polyadenylation signal
   6985..7120    +  rep_origin     SV40 ori: SV40 origin of replication
   7141..7159    -  promoter       T7 promoter: promoter for bacteriophage T7 RNA polymerase
   7167..7322    +  CDS            lacZα (fragment): LacZα fragment of β-galactosidase; lacZ fragment
   7327..7755    +  rep_origin     f1 ori (sequence partly withheld): f1 bacteriophage origin of replication; arrow indicates direction of (+) strand synthesis
   7808..7912    +  promoter       AmpR promoter: bla
   7913..8773    +  CDS            AmpR: β-lactamase; bla; confers resistance to ampicillin, carbenicillin, and related antibiotics
   8944..9532    +  rep_origin     ori: high-copy-number ColE1/pMB1/pBR322/pUC origin of replication
   9715..9807    +  CDS            lacI (fragment): lac repressor; lacI; The lac repressor binds to the lac operator to inhibit transcription in E. coli. This inhibition can be relieved by adding lactose or isopropyl-β-D-thiogalactopyranoside (IPTG).
   9820..9841    +  protein_bind   CAP binding site: CAP binding activates transcription in the presence of cAMP. E. coli catabolite activator protein
   9856..9886    +  promoter       lac promoter: promoter for the E. coli lac operon
   9894..9910    +  protein_bind   lac operator: The lac repressor binds to the lac operator to inhibit transcription in E. coli. This inhibition can be relieved by adding lactose or isopropyl-β-D-thiogalactopyranoside (IPTG). lac repressor encoded by lacI
   9955..9973    +  promoter       T3 promoter: promoter for bacteriophage T3 RNA polymerase
