[The description below was written by a language model from this plasmid's Addgene catalogue record and pLannotate feature annotations shown in this document.]
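Description:
pLX208-gLuc sp-NanoLuc-HA-oβ2AR-TS-eLOV-TEVcs-Flag-Gal4 is a lentiviral transfer plasmid on the pLX208 backbone, made to produce virus delivering the membrane-bound component of the SPARK protein-interaction reporter system to mammalian cells. It has a third-generation, self-inactivating layout: an RSV promoter drives a truncated HIV-1 5' LTR, followed by the Ψ packaging signal with a partial gag region, the RRE, cPPT/CTS, a WPRE after the insert, and a ΔU3 3' LTR. In bacteria it is maintained through a high-copy ColE1/pUC-type origin and ampicillin resistance. An f1 ori, SV40 ori and poly(A) signal, and lac/T7/T3 remnants are also present. Only a short hygromycin phosphotransferase fragment is annotated, so no intact mammalian selection marker is evident from the feature table.

The CMV enhancer/promoter drives a single synthetic fusion protein. A Gaussia luciferase signal peptide directs it into the secretory pathway, placing NanoLuc and an HA tag at the N-terminus of oβ2AR. The annotation software matches this receptor region to bovine rhodopsin, consistent with an opsin-based chimeric receptor. Next come a trafficking sequence (matched to KCNJ2/Kir2.1), the eLOV light-sensing domain (matched by homology to miniSOG, another LOV-derived protein), a TEV protease cleavage site, a Flag tag and a Gal4 transcription factor with DNA-binding and activation domains.

In the SPARK design, the LOV domain cages the cleavage site until it is illuminated. Here NanoLuc can supply that light by BRET, as the associated publication title indicates. A protease-fused interaction partner, supplied on a separate construct, then cleaves the site and releases Gal4 to activate a reporter gene. This gives a transcriptional readout of receptor–partner interaction.
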