Addgene plasmid #125230: pLX208-gLuc sp-NanoLuc-HA-oβ2AR-TS-eLOV-TEVcs-Flag-Gal4
Purpose: For generating SPARK NanoLuc-oβ2AR transmembrane component lentivirus
Depositing lab: Alice Ting. Depositing organization: Stanford University. Publication: Luciferase-LOV BRET enables versatile and specific transcriptional readout of cellular protein-protein interactions. Kim CK, Cho KF, Kim MW, Ting AY. eLife. 2019 Apr 3;8. pii: 43826. doi: 10.7554/eLife.43826. PubMed 30942168.
Backbone
  Vector backbone: pLX208
  Vector type: Mammalian Expression, Lentiviral
Growth in bacteria
  Bacterial resistance: Ampicillin, 100 μg/mL
  Growth temperature: 37°C
  Growth strain: NEB Stable
  Copy number: Unknown
Gene/Insert
  Gene/Insert name: gLuc sp-NanoLuc-HA-oβ2AR-TS-eLOV-TEVcs-Flag-Gal4
  Species: Synthetic
  Promoter: CMV
  Tag / fusion protein: HA,Flag
  Cloning method: Gibson Cloning
  Sequencing primers: 5′ CMV-F; 3′ WPRE-R
Terms and licenses: Academic/Nonprofit Terms; Industry Terms: Not Available to Industry
How to cite: pLX208-gLuc sp-NanoLuc-HA-oβ2AR-TS-eLOV-TEVcs-Flag-Gal4 was a gift from Alice Ting (Addgene plasmid # 125230 ; http://n2t.net/addgene:125230 ; RRID:Addgene_125230)
